Addgene plasmid #229798: Bxb1-GA_TRE-jRCaMP1b
Purpose: Bxb1-GA donor plasmid for doxycycline-inducible expression of jRCaMP1b calcium reporter.
Depositing lab: Richard Davis. Depositing organization: Leiden University Medical Center. Publication: STRAIGHT-IN Dual: a platform for dual, single-copy integrations of DNA payloads and gene circuits into human induced pluripotent stem cells. Blanch-Asensio A, Ploessl DS, Wang NB, Mummery CL, Galloway KE, Davis RP. bioRxiv [Preprint]. 2024 Oct 17:2024.10.17.616637. doi: 10.1101/2024.10.17.616637. PubMed 39464154.
Backbone
  Vector backbone: pBR322/pUC
  Backbone size w/o insert (bp): 4700
  Vector type: Mammalian Expression, Synthetic Biology
Growth in bacteria
  Bacterial resistance: Ampicillin, 100 μg/mL
  Growth temperature: 37°C
  Growth strain: NEB Stable
  Copy number: High Copy
Gene/Insert
  Gene/Insert name: jRCaMP1b
  Species: Synthetic
  Insert size (bp): 2500
  Promoter: TRE
  Cloning method: Gibson Cloning
Terms and licenses: Academic/Nonprofit Terms; Industry Terms: Not Available to Industry
Depositor comments: Please visit https://doi.org/10.1101/2024.10.17.616637 for bioRxiv preprint.
How to cite: Bxb1-GA_TRE-jRCaMP1b was a gift from Richard Davis (Addgene plasmid # 229798 ; http://n2t.net/addgene:229798 ; RRID:Addgene_229798)
