[The description below was written by a language model from this plasmid's Addgene catalogue record and pLannotate feature annotations shown in this document.]
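Description:
Bxb1-GA_TRE-jRCaMP1b is a donor plasmid for site-specific, single-copy integration of a payload into mammalian cells using the serine recombinase Bxb1. The "GA" in the name indicates the central-dinucleotide variant of the Bxb1 attachment site. It belongs to a platform for dual, single-copy integration of DNA payloads and gene circuits into human induced pluripotent stem cells. The backbone is a pBR322/pUC-type vector that is propagated in E. coli at high copy from a ColE1/pUC origin and selected with ampicillin through the bla gene and its promoter. An f1 phage origin is also present, along with lac promoter/operator elements and lacZα, bom, rop and lacI fragments left over from the cloning vector. The automated annotation does not mark the Bxb1 attachment site itself.

The payload is the red genetically encoded calcium indicator jRCaMP1b, annotated as an RCaMP coding sequence with a short His-tag-like leader. It is driven by a TRE3G tetracycline-responsive promoter and terminated by rabbit β-globin 3′ sequence and its polyadenylation signal. Expression therefore requires doxycycline and a Tet-On transactivator. No transactivator is annotated on this plasmid, so it presumably has to be supplied from elsewhere.

Upstream of the reporter cassette are an SV40 early promoter and an EF-1α promoter, followed by an FRT site. Only very short fragments matching PuroR and NeoR/KanR are detected. The record does not explain these elements. One plausible reading is that the promoter drives a promoterless selection marker at the genomic landing pad after integration, and that the FRT site allows later FLP-mediated removal of auxiliary sequences. The construct is typically used to generate cell lines with inducible calcium imaging capability.
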