Features (pLannotate 1.2.2; 24 found; start..end, strand, type, name):
     14..35      +  CDS            PuroR (fragment): puromycin N-acetyltransferase; pac from Streptomyces; confers resistance to puromycin
     94..114     +  CDS            lacZα (fragment): LacZα fragment of β-galactosidase; lacZ fragment
    122..279     +  CDS            lacZα (fragment): LacZα fragment of β-galactosidase; lacZ fragment
    285..336     -  misc_feature   bom (fragment): basis of mobility region from pBR322
    355..810     +  rep_origin     f1 ori (sequence partly withheld): f1 bacteriophage origin of replication; arrow indicates direction of (+) strand synthesis
    811..860     -  misc_feature   bom (fragment): basis of mobility region from pBR322
    962..997     -  CDS            rop (fragment): Rop protein, which maintains plasmids at low copy number; rop
   1092..1196    +  promoter       AmpR promoter: bla
   1197..2057    +  CDS            AmpR: β-lactamase; bla; confers resistance to ampicillin, carbenicillin, and related antibiotics
   2228..2816    +  rep_origin     ori: high-copy-number ColE1/pMB1/pBR322/pUC origin of replication
   2999..3091    +  CDS            lacI (fragment): lac repressor; lacI; The lac repressor binds to the lac operator to inhibit transcription in E. coli. This inhibition can be relieved by adding lactose or isopropyl-β-D-thiogalactopyranoside (IPTG).
   3104..3125    +  protein_bind   CAP binding site: CAP binding activates transcription in the presence of cAMP. E. coli catabolite activator protein
   3140..3170    +  promoter       lac promoter: promoter for the E. coli lac operon
   3178..3194    +  protein_bind   lac operator: The lac repressor binds to the lac operator to inhibit transcription in E. coli. This inhibition can be relieved by adding lactose or isopropyl-β-D-thiogalactopyranoside (IPTG). lac repressor encoded by lacI
   3250..3460    +  promoter       SV40 promoter: SV40 early promoter
   3482..3548    +  CDS            small t antigen (fragment): SV40 (simian virus 40) small t antigen
   3555..4733    +  promoter       EF-1α promoter: strong constitutive promoter for human elongation factor EF-1α
   4805..4852    +  protein_bind   FRT: FLP-mediated recombination occurs in the 8-bp core sequence TCTAGAAA (Turan and Bode, 2011). FLP recombinase from the Saccharomyces cerevisiae 2μ plasmid
   4852..4876    -  CDS            NeoR/KanR (fragment): aminoglycoside phosphotransferase confers resistance to neomycin, kanamycin, and G418 (Geneticin®)
   4921..5297    +  promoter       TRE3G promoter: 3rd-generation Tet-responsive promoter that can be activated by binding of Tet-On® 3G
   5381..5401    +  CDS            capTEV™ (fragment): composite tag for in vivo biotinylation, TEV protease cleavage, and 6xHis tagging
   5399..6697    +  CDS            RCaMP: RCaMP is a basic (constitutively fluorescent) red fluorescent protein published in 2013, derived from Entacmaea quadricolor.
   6700..6780    +  CDS            HBB (fragment): HBB_PONPY - Experimental evidence at transcript level: Swiss-Prot protein existence level 2. Involved in oxygen transport from the lung to the various peripheral tissues. From Pongo pygmaeus (Bornean orangutan).
   6851..6906    +  polyA_signal   β-globin poly(A) signal: rabbit β-globin polyadenylation signal (Gil and Proudfoot, 1987)
>Addgene plasmid #229798 | Bxb1-GA_TRE-jRCaMP1b | addgene full sequence | sequence record 461648 | Addgene NGS Result
GAAAGGACGATCGGCTGCAAGAACTCTTCCTCACGGATCCGAAGTTCCTATTCCGAAGTTCCTATTCTTC
AAATAGTATAGGAACTTCAGCGCTCACTGGCCGTCGTTTTACAAAGGGCGAATTCACTGGCCGTCGTTTT
ACAACGTCGTGACTGGGAAAACCCTGGCGTTACCCAACTTAATCGCCTTGCAGCACATCCCCCTTTCGCC
AGCTGGCGTAATAGCGAAGAGGCCCGCACCGATCGCCCTTCCCAACAGTTGCGCAGCCTGAATGGCGAAT
GGCGCCTGATGCGGTATTTTCTCCTTACGCATCTGTGCGGTATTTCACACCGCATA
[95 nt withheld, positions 337-431]
T
[46 nt withheld, positions 433-478]
C
[141 nt withheld, positions 480-620]
CCTTTGACGTTGGAGTCCACGTTCTTT
[37 nt withheld, positions 648-684]
ACTCTATCTCGGGCTATTCTTTTGATTTATAAGGGATTTTGCCGATTTCGGTCTATTGGTTAAAAAATGA
GCTGATTTAACAAAAATTTAACGCGAATTTTAACAAAATATTAACGTTTACAATTTTATGGTGCACTCTC
AGTACAATCTGCTCTGATGCCGCATAGTTAAGCCAGCCCCGACACCCGCCAACACCCGCTGACGCGCCCT
GACGGGCTTGTCTGCTCCCGGCATCCGCTTACAGACAAGCTGTGACCGTCTCCGGGAGCTGCATGTGTCA
GAGGTTTTCACCGTCATCACCGAAACGCGCGAGACGAAAGGGCCTCGTGATACGCCTATTTTTATAGGTT
AATGTCATGATAATAATGGTTTCTTAGACGTCAGGTGGCACTTTTCGGGGAAATGTGCGCGGAACCCCTA
TTTGTTTATTTTTCTAAATACATTCAAATATGTATCCGCTCATGAGACAATAACCCTGATAAATGCTTCA
ATAATATTGAAAAAGGAAGAGTATGAGTATTCAACATTTCCGTGTCGCCCTTATTCCCTTTTTTGCGGCA
TTTTGCCTTCCTGTTTTTGCTCACCCAGAAACGCTGGTGAAAGTAAAAGATGCTGAAGATCAGTTGGGTG
CACGAGTGGGTTACATCGAACTGGATCTCAACAGCGGTAAGATCCTTGAGAGTTTTCGCCCCGAAGAACG
TTTTCCAATGATGAGCACTTTTAAAGTTCTGCTATGTGGCGCGGTATTATCCCGTATTGACGCCGGGCAA
GAGCAACTCGGTCGCCGCATACACTATTCTCAGAATGACTTGGTTGAGTACTCACCAGTCACAGAAAAGC
ATCTTACGGATGGCATGACAGTAAGAGAATTATGCAGTGCTGCCATAACCATGAGTGATAACACTGCGGC
CAACTTACTTCTGACAACGATCGGAGGACCGAAGGAGCTAACCGCTTTTTTGCACAACATGGGGGATCAT
GTAACTCGCCTTGATCGTTGGGAACCGGAGCTGAATGAAGCCATACCAAACGACGAGCGTGACACCACGA
TGCCTGTAGCAATGGCAACAACGTTGCGCAAACTATTAACTGGCGAACTACTTACTCTAGCTTCCCGGCA
ACAATTAATAGACTGGATGGAGGCGGATAAAGTTGCAGGACCACTTCTGCGCTCGGCCCTTCCGGCTGGC
TGGTTTATTGCTGATAAATCTGGAGCCGGTGAGCGTGGGTCTCGCGGTATCATTGCAGCACTGGGGCCAG
ATGGTAAGCCCTCCCGTATCGTAGTTATCTACACGACGGGGAGTCAGGCAACTATGGATGAACGAAATAG
ACAGATCGCTGAGATAGGTGCCTCACTGATTAAGCATTGGTAACTGTCAGACCAAGTTTACTCATATATA
CTTTAGATTGATTTAAAACTTCATTTTTAATTTAAAAGGATCTAGGTGAAGATCCTTTTTGATAATCTCA
TGACCAAAATCCCTTAACGTGAGTTTTCGTTCCACTGAGCGTCAGACCCCGTAGAAAAGATCAAAGGATC
TTCTTGAGATCCTTTTTTTCTGCGCGTAATCTGCTGCTTGCAAACAAAAAAACCACCGCTACCAGCGGTG
GTTTGTTTGCCGGATCAAGAGCTACCAACTCTTTTTCCGAAGGTAACTGGCTTCAGCAGAGCGCAGATAC
CAAATACTGTTCTTCTAGTGTAGCCGTAGTTAGGCCACCACTTCAAGAACTCTGTAGCACCGCCTACATA
CCTCGCTCTGCTAATCCTGTTACCAGTGGCTGCTGCCAGTGGCGATAAGTCGTGTCTTACCGGGTTGGAC
TCAAGACGATAGTTACCGGATAAGGCGCAGCGGTCGGGCTGAACGGGGGGTTCGTGCACACAGCCCAGCT
TGGAGCGAACGACCTACACCGAACTGAGATACCTACAGCGTGAGCTATGAGAAAGCGCCACGCTTCCCGA
AGGGAGAAAGGCGGACAGGTATCCGGTAAGCGGCAGGGTCGGAACAGGAGAGCGCACGAGGGAGCTTCCA
GGGGGAAACGCCTGGTATCTTTATAGTCCTGTCGGGTTTCGCCACCTCTGACTTGAGCGTCGATTTTTGT
GATGCTCGTCAGGGGGGCGGAGCCTATGGAAAAACGCCAGCAACGCGGCCTTTTTACGGTTCCTGGCCTT
TTGCTGGCCTTTTGCTCACATGTTCTTTCCTGCGTTATCCCCTGATTCTGTGGATAACCGTATTACCGCC
TTTGAGTGAGCTGATACCGCTCGCCGCAGCCGAACGACCGAGCGCAGCGAGTCAGTGAGCGAGGAAGCGG
AAGAGCGCCCAATACGCAAACCGCCTCTCCCCGCGCGTTGGCCGATTCATTAATGCAGCTGGCACGACAG
GTTTCCCGACTGGAAAGCGGGCAGTGAGCGCAACGCAATTAATGTGAGTTAGCTCACTCATTAGGCACCC
CAGGCTTTACACTTTATGCTTCCGGCTCGTATGTTGTGTGGAATTGTGAGCGGATAACAATTTCACACAG
GAAACAGCTATGACCATGATTACGCCAAGCTTAATTCCCTCCCCAGCAGGCAGAAGTATGCAAAGCATGC
ATCTCAATTAGTCAGCAACCATAGTCCCGCCCCTAACTCCGCCCATCCCGCCCCTAACTCCGCCCAGTTC
CGCCCATTCTCCGCCCCATGGCTGACTAATTTTTTTTATTTATGCAGAGGCCGAGGCCGCCTCGGCCTCT
GAGCTATTCCAGAAGTAGTGAGGAGGCTTTTTTGGAGGCCTAGGCTTTTGCAAAAAGCTTTGCAAAGATG
GATAAAGTTTTAAACAGAGAGGAATCTTTGCAGCTAATGGACCTTCTAGGTCTTGAAAGGAGTGGGAATT
GGCTCCGGTGCCCGTCAGTGGGCAGAGCGCACATCGCCCACAGTCCCCGAGAAGTTGGGGGGAGGGGTCG
GCAATTGAACCGGTGCCTAGAGAAGGTGGCGCGGGGTAAACTGGGAAAGTGATGTCGTGTACTGGCTCCG
CCTTTTTCCCGAGGGTGGGGGAGAACCGTATATAAGTGCAGTAGTCGCCGTGAACGTTCTTTTTCGCAAC
GGGTTTGCCGCCAGAACACAGGTAAGTGCCGTGTGTGGTTCCCGCGGGCCTGGCCTCTTTACGGGTTATG
GCCCTTGCGTGCCTTGAATTACTTCCACCTGGCTGCAGTACGTGATTCTTGATCCCGAGCTTCGGGTTGG
AAGTGGGTGGGAGAGTTCGAGGCCTTGCGCTTAAGGAGCCCCTTCGCCTCGTGCTTGAGTTGAGGCCTGG
CCTGGGCGCTGGGGCCGCCGCGTGCGAATCTGGTGGCACCTTCGCGCCTGTCTCGCTGCTTTCGATAAGT
CTCTAGCCATTTAAAATTTTTGATGACCTGCTGCGACGCTTTTTTTCTGGCAAGATAGTCTTGTAAATGC
GGGCCAAGATCTGCACACTGGTATTTCGGTTTTTGGGGCCGCGGGCGGCGACGGGGCCCGTGCGTCCCAG
CGCACATGTTCGGCGAGGCGGGGCCTGCGAGCGCGGCCACCGAGAATCGGACGGGGGTAGTCTCAAGCTG
GCCGGCCTGCTCTGGTGCCTGGCCTCGCGCCGCCGTGTATCGCCCCGCCCTGGGCGGCAAGGCTGGCCCG
GTCGGCACCAGTTGCGTGAGCGGAAAGATGGCCGCTTCCCGGCCCTGCTGCAGGGAGCTCAAAATGGAGG
ACGCGGCGCTCGGGAGAGCGGGCGGGTGAGTCACCCACACAAAGGAAAAGGGCCTTTCCGTCCTCAGCCG
TCGCTTCATGTGACTCCACGGAGTACCGGGCGCCGTCCAGGCACCTCGATTAGTTCTCGAGCTTTTGGAG
TACGTCGTCTTTAGGTTGGGGGGAGGGGTTTTATGCGATGGAGTTTCCCCACACTGAGTGGGTGGAGACT
GAAGTTAGGCCAGCTTGGCACTTGATGTAATTCTCCTTGGAATTTGCCCTTTTTGAGTTTGGATCTTGGT
TCATTCTCAAGCCTCAGACAGTGGTTCAAAGTTTTTTTCTTCCATTTCAGGTGTCGTGAGGAATTCGCCA
CCATGGCCGGCTTGTCGACGACGGCGGACTCCGTCGTCAGGATCATCCGGATCCGGATCCGAAGTTCCTA
TTCCGAAGTTCCTATTCTCTAGAAAGTATAGGAACTTCATGATATTCGGCAAGCAGGCATCGACTAGTTA
ATTAGGAGGCAAGCAGGCATCGACTAGTTAATTAAGGTTTACTCCCTATCAGTGATAGAGAACGTATGAA
GAGTTTACTCCCTATCAGTGATAGAGAACGTATGCAGACTTTACTCCCTATCAGTGATAGAGAACGTATA
AGGAGTTTACTCCCTATCAGTGATAGAGAACGTATGACCAGTTTACTCCCTATCAGTGATAGAGAACGTA
TCTACAGTTTACTCCCTATCAGTGATAGAGAACGTATATCCAGTTTACTCCCTATCAGTGATAGAGAACG
TATAAGCTTTAGGCGTGTACGGTGGGCGCCTATAAAAGCAGAGCTCGTTTAGTGAACCGTCAGATCGCCT
GGAGCAATTCCACAACACTTTTGTCTTATACCAACTTTCCGTACCACTTCCTACCCTCGTAAACTTAAGA
ATTCGCCACCATGCTGCAGAACGAGCTTGCTCTTAAGTTGGCTGGACTTGATATTAACAAGACTGGAGGA
GGTTCTCATCATCATCATCATCATGGTATGGCTAGCATGACTGGTGGACAGCAAATGGGTCGGGATCTGT
ACGACGATGACGATAAGGATCTCGCAACAATGGTCGACTCATCGCGACGTAAGTGGAATAAGTGGGGTCA
CGCAGTCAGAGCTATAGGTCGGCTGAGCTCAGCGAACAACACCGAAATGATGTACCCAGCGGATGGTGGT
CTGCGTGGTTACACTCACATGGCGCTGAAAGTTGATGGCGGCGGTCACCTGTCCTGTTCTTTCGTGACCA
CCTACCGCTCCAAAAAGACTGTCGGCAACATTAAGATGCCTGCCATTCATTACGTCAGCCACCGTCTGGA
GCGCCTGGAGGAGAGCGATAACGAAATGTTTGTCGTACAGCGTGAACACGCAGTTGCCAAGTTTGTGGGC
CTGGGTGGTGGCGGCGGTACCGGAGGGAGCATGAACTCCCTGATCAAGGAGAACATGCGTATGAAAGTGG
TTCTGGAAGGCTCCGTAAACGGCCACCAGTTCAAATGCACTGGTGAAGGCGAAGGCAACCCGTATATGGG
CACCCAGACTATGCGTATCAAAGTGATCGAGGGTGGTCCGCTGCCGTTTGCGTTCGACATCCTGGCGACG
TCCTTTATGTATGGCTCCCGTACCTTCATCAAATATCCGAAAGGCATCCCGGATTTCTTTAAGCAGTCCT
TCCCGGAAGGTTTTACCTGGGAACGTGTGACCCGTTACGAGGACGGCGGCGTAATTACCGTTATGCAAGA
CACGTCTCTGGAGGATGGCTGCCTGGTGTATCACGTGCAGGTTCGCGGTGTGAACTTCCCGAGCAATGGT
GCTGTAATGCAAAAGAAAACCAAAGGTTGGGAGCCTACGGACTCCCAACTGACTGAAGAGCAGATCGCAG
AATTTAAAGAGGCTTTCTCCCTATTTGACAAGGACGGGGATGGGACAATAACAACCAAGGAGATGGGGAC
GGTGATGCGGTCCCTGGGGCAGAACCCCACAGAAGCAGAGCTGCAGGACATGATCAATGAAGTAGATGCC
GACGGTGACGGCACAATCGACTTCCCTGAGTTCCTGATTATGATGGCAGGCAAAATGAAATACACAGACA
GTGAAGAAGAAATTAGAGAAGCGTTCGGCGTGTTTGATAAGGATGGCAATGGCTACATCAGTGCAGCAGA
GCTTCGCCACGTGATGACAAACCTTGGAGAGAAGTTAACAGATGAAGAGGTTGATGAAATGATCAGGGAA
GCAGACAGCGATGGGGATGGTCAGGTAAACTACGAAGAGTTTGTACAAATGATGACAGCGAAGTAGGTAA
ATTCACTCCTCAGGTGCAGGCTGCCTATCAGAAGGTGGTGGCTGGTGTGGCCAATGCCCTGGCTCACAAA
TACCACTGAGATCTTTTTCCCTCTGCCAAAAATTATGGGGACATCATGAAGCCCCTTGAGCATCTGACTT
CTGGCTAATAAAGGAAATTTATTTTCATTGCAATAGTGTGTTGGAATTTTTTGTGTCTCTCACTCGGAAG
GACATATGGGAGGGCAAATCATTTAAAACATCAGAATGAGTATTTGGTTTAGAGTTTGGCAACATATGCC
CATATGCTGGCTGCCATGAACAAAGGTTGGCTATAAAGAGGTCATCAGTATATGAAACAGCCCCCTGCTG
TCCATTCCTTATTCCATAGAAAAGCCTTGACTTGAGGTTAGATTTTTTTTATATTTTGTTTTGTGTTATT
TTTTTCTTTAACATCCCTAAAATTTTCCTTACATGTTTTACTAGCCAGATTTTTCCTCCTCTCCTGACTA
CTCCCAGTCATAGCTGTCCCTCTTCTCTTATGAAGATCG
